Addgene plasmid #110732: pHIV-BRAFV600E-mOrange2
Purpose: Mammalian Expression of BRAFV600E IRES H2B-mOrange2
Depositing lab: Robert Judson-Torres. Depositing organization: University of California, San Francisco (UCSF). Publication: Bi-allelic Loss of CDKN2A Initiates Melanoma Invasion via BRN2 Activation. Zeng H, Jorapur A, Shain AH, Lang UE, Torres R, Zhang Y, McNeal AS, Botton T, Lin J, Donne M, Bastian IN, Yu R, North JP, Pincus L, Ruben BS, Joseph NM, Yeh I, Bastian BC, Judson RL. Cancer Cell. 2018 Jul 9;34(1):56-68.e9. doi: 10.1016/j.ccell.2018.05.014. PubMed 29990501.
Backbone
  Vector backbone: pHIV
  Vector type: Mammalian Expression, Lentiviral
Growth in bacteria
  Bacterial resistance: Ampicillin, 100 μg/mL
  Growth temperature: 37°C
  Growth strain: NEB Stable
  Copy number: High Copy
Gene/Insert
  Gene/Insert name: BRAFV600E IRES H2B-mOrange2
  Species: H. sapiens (human)
  Mutation: BRAF V600E
  Entrez Gene: BRAF (a.k.a. B-RAF1, B-raf, BRAF-1, BRAF1, NS7, RAFB1)
  Cloning method: Gibson Cloning
Terms and licenses: Academic/Nonprofit Terms; Industry Terms: Not Available to Industry
How to cite: pHIV-BRAFV600E-mOrange2 was a gift from Robert Judson-Torres (Addgene plasmid # 110732 ; http://n2t.net/addgene:110732 ; RRID:Addgene_110732)
