[The description below was written by a language model from this plasmid's Addgene catalogue record and pLannotate feature annotations shown in this document.]
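Description:
pHIV-BRAFV600E-mOrange2 is an HIV-1-based lentiviral transfer plasmid on the pHIV backbone, built for expressing oncogenic human BRAF in mammalian cells alongside a nuclear fluorescent marker. It is about 10.4 kb, replicates in E. coli from a high-copy ColE1/pUC-type origin and is selected with ampicillin through the β-lactamase gene and its native promoter. The record lists a recombination-tolerant bacterial strain for growth, as is common for plasmids carrying repeated LTR sequences.

The viral portion begins with a CMV enhancer/promoter fused to a truncated 5' LTR, an arrangement that drives transcription of the genomic RNA in packaging cells. This is followed by the Ψ packaging signal with an adjoining gag fragment, the Rev response element for Rev-dependent nuclear export, and the cPPT/CTS, which aids nuclear import of the reverse-transcribed genome. Downstream of the cargo, a nef-annotated fragment and a second truncated LTR annotation mark the 3' end of the provirus. No WPRE or mammalian drug-selection marker appears in the feature table.

The internal cassette uses the constitutive human EF-1α promoter to produce a single bicistronic transcript. The first cistron is BRAF carrying the V600E substitution, a constitutively activating mutation that stimulates MAP kinase signalling. An EMCV IRES then permits cap-independent translation of histone H2B fused to mOrange2, which labels chromatin in transduced cells orange. Fluorescent nuclei therefore report BRAFV600E expression and allow transduced cells to be identified, sorted or tracked by imaging. The associated publication concerns melanoma progression and invasion, consistent with use in modelling BRAF-driven melanocytic transformation.
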