Features (pLannotate 1.2.2; 20 found; start..end, strand, type, name):
     31..83      -  misc_feature   bom (fragment): basis of mobility region from pBR322
    238..617     +  enhancer       CMV enhancer: human cytomegalovirus immediate early enhancer
    618..817     +  promoter       CMV promoter: human cytomegalovirus (CMV) immediate early promoter
    835..1015    +  LTR            5' LTR (truncated): truncated 5' long terminal repeat (LTR) from HIV-1
   1062..1187    +  misc_feature   HIV-1 Ψ: packaging signal of human immunodeficiency virus type 1
   1171..1509    +  CDS            HIV-1 gag (fragment): gag protein from human immunodeficiency virus 1; gag
   1684..1917    +  misc_feature   RRE: The Rev response element (RRE) of HIV-1 allows for Rev-dependent mRNA export from the nucleus to the cytoplasm.
   2294..2394    +  CDS            Rev (fragment): human immunodeficiency virus 1 (HIV-1) Rev protein; rev; enhances nuclear export of unspliced and incompletely spliced viral mRNAs
   2444..2561    +  misc_feature   cPPT/CTS: central polypurine tract and central termination sequence of HIV-1
   2624..3802    +  promoter       EF-1α promoter: strong constitutive promoter for human elongation factor EF-1α
   3850..6147    +  CDS            BRAF: BRAF_HUMAN - Also known as BRAF1, RAFB1. Experimental evidence at protein level: Swiss-Prot protein existence level 1. Protein kinase involved in the transduction of mitogenic signals from the cell membrane to the nucleus (Probable). Phosphorylates MAP2K1, and thereby activates the MAP kinase signal transduction pathway (PubMed:21441910, PubMed:29433126). May play a role in the postsynaptic responses of hippocampal neurons (PubMed:1508179). From Homo sapiens (Human).
   6164..6742    +  misc_feature   IRES2: internal ribosome entry site (IRES) of the encephalomyocarditis virus (EMCV)
   6743..7120    +  CDS            H2B: human histone H2B; HIST1H2BJ
   7139..7847    +  CDS            mOrange2 (fragment): photostable monomeric orange derivative of DsRed fluorescent protein (Shaner et al., 2008) mammalian codon-optimized
   7867..7884    +  misc_feature   MCS (fragment): pBluescript multiple cloning site
   7886..8386    +  CDS            nef (fragment): NEF_HV1LA - Experimental evidence at protein level: Swiss-Prot protein existence level 1. Extracellular Nef protein targets CD4(+) T-lymphocytes for apoptosis by interacting with CXCR4 surface receptors. From Human immunodeficiency virus type 1 group M subtype B (isolate Lai) (HIV-1).
   8393..8573    +  LTR            5' LTR (truncated): truncated 5' long terminal repeat (LTR) from HIV-1
   8635..9223    -  rep_origin     ori: high-copy-number ColE1/pMB1/pBR322/pUC origin of replication
   9394..10254   -  CDS            AmpR: β-lactamase; bla; confers resistance to ampicillin, carbenicillin, and related antibiotics
  10255..10359   -  promoter       AmpR promoter: bla
>Addgene plasmid #110732 | pHIV-BRAFV600E-mOrange2 | addgene full sequence | sequence record 214524 | Addgene NGS Result
GTCGACGGATCGGGAGATCTCCCGATCCCCTATGGTGCACTCTCAGTACAATCTGCTCTGATGCCGCATA
GTTAAGCCAGTATCTGCTCCCTGCTTGTGTGTTGGAGGTCGCTGAGTAGTGCGCGAGCAAAATTTAAGCT
ACAACAAGGCAAGGCTTGACCGACAATTGCATGAAGAATCTGCTTAGGGTTAGGCGTTTTGCGCTGCTTC
GCGATGTACGGGCCAGATATACGCGTTGACATTGATTATTGACTAGTTATTAATAGTAATCAATTACGGG
GTCATTAGTTCATAGCCCATATATGGAGTTCCGCGTTACATAACTTACGGTAAATGGCCCGCCTGGCTGA
CCGCCCAACGACCCCCGCCCATTGACGTCAATAATGACGTATGTTCCCATAGTAACGCCAATAGGGACTT
TCCATTGACGTCAATGGGTGGAGTATTTACGGTAAACTGCCCACTTGGCAGTACATCAAGTGTATCATAT
GCCAAGTACGCCCCCTATTGACGTCAATGACGGTAAATGGCCCGCCTGGCATTATGCCCAGTACATGACC
TTATGGGACTTTCCTACTTGGCAGTACATCTACGTATTAGTCATCGCTATTACCATGGTGATGCGGTTTT
GGCAGTACATCAATGGGCGTGGATAGCGGTTTGACTCACGGGGATTTCCAAGTCTCCACCCCATTGACGT
CAATGGGAGTTTGTTTTGGCACCAAAATCAACGGGACTTTCCAAAATGTCGTAACAACTCCGCCCCATTG
ACGCAAATGGGCGGTAGGCGTGTACGGTGGGAGGTCTATATAAGCAGCGCGTTTTGCCTGTACTGGGTCT
CTCTGGTTAGACCAGATCTGAGCCTGGGAGCTCTCTGGCTAACTAGGGAACCCACTGCTTAAGCCTCAAT
AAAGCTTGCCTTGAGTGCTTCAAGTAGTGTGTGCCCGTCTGTTGTGTGACTCTGGTAACTAGAGATCCCT
CAGACCCTTTTAGTCAGTGTGGAAAATCTCTAGCAGTGGCGCCCGAACAGGGACTTGAAAGCGAAAGGGA
AACCAGAGGAGCTCTCTCGACGCAGGACTCGGCTTGCTGAAGCGCGCACGGCAAGAGGCGAGGGGCGGCG
ACTGGTGAGTACGCCAAAAATTTTGACTAGCGGAGGCTAGAAGGAGAGAGATGGGTGCGAGAGCGTCAGT
ATTAAGCGGGGGAGAATTAGATCGCGATGGGAAAAAATTCGGTTAAGGCCAGGGGGAAAGAAAAAATATA
AATTAAAACATATAGTATGGGCAAGCAGGGAGCTAGAACGATTCGCAGTTAATCCTGGCCTGTTAGAAAC
ATCAGAAGGCTGTAGACAAATACTGGGACAGCTACAACCATCCCTTCAGACAGGATCAGAAGAACTTAGA
TCATTATATAATACAGTAGCAACCCTCTATTGTGTGCATCAAAGGATAGAGATAAAAGACACCAAGGAAG
CTTTAGACAAGATAGAGGAAGAGCAAAACAAAAGTAAGACCACCGCACAGCAAGCGGCCGGCCGCTGATC
TTCAGACCTGGAGGAGGAGATATGAGGGACAATTGGAGAAGTGAATTATATAAATATAAAGTAGTAAAAA
TTGAACCATTAGGAGTAGCACCCACCAAGGCAAAGAGAAGAGTGGTGCAGAGAGAAAAAAGAGCAGTGGG
AATAGGAGCTTTGTTCCTTGGGTTCTTGGGAGCAGCAGGAAGCACTATGGGCGCAGCGTCAATGACGCTG
ACGGTACAGGCCAGACAATTATTGTCTGGTATAGTGCAGCAGCAGAACAATTTGCTGAGGGCTATTGAGG
CGCAACAGCATCTGTTGCAACTCACAGTCTGGGGCATCAAGCAGCTCCAGGCAAGAATCCTGGCTGTGGA
AAGATACCTAAAGGATCAACAGCTCCTGGGGATTTGGGGTTGCTCTGGAAAACTCATTTGCACCACTGCT
GTGCCTTGGAATGCTAGTTGGAGTAATAAATCTCTGGAACAGATTTGGAATCACACGACCTGGATGGAGT
GGGACAGAGAAATTAACAATTACACAAGCTTAATACACTCCTTAATTGAAGAATCGCAAAACCAGCAAGA
AAAGAATGAACAAGAATTATTGGAATTAGATAAATGGGCAAGTTTGTGGAATTGGTTTAACATAACAAAT
TGGCTGTGGTATATAAAATTATTCATAATGATAGTAGGAGGCTTGGTAGGTTTAAGAATAGTTTTTGCTG
TACTTTCTATAGTGAATAGAGTTAGGCAGGGATATTCACCATTATCGTTTCAGACCCACCTCCCAACCCC
GAGGGGACCCGACAGGCCCGAAGGAATAGAAGAAGAAGGTGGAGAGAGAGACAGAGACAGATCCATTCGA
TTAGTGAACGGATCGGCACTGCGTGCGCCAATTCTGCAGACAAATGGCAGTATTCATCCACAATTTTAAA
AGAAAAGGGGGGATTGGGGGGTACAGTGCAGGGGAAAGAATAGTAGACATAATAGCAACAGACATACAAA
CTAAAGAATTACAAAAACAAATTACAAAAATTCAAAATTTTCGGGTTTATTACAGGGACAGCAGAGATCC
AGTTTGGTTAGTACCGGGCCCGCTCTAGCGTGAGGCTCCGGTGCCCGTCAGTGGGCAGAGCGCACATCGC
CCACAGTCCCCGAGAAGTTGGGGGGAGGGGTCGGCAATTGAACCGGTGCCTAGAGAAGGTGGCGCGGGGT
AAACTGGGAAAGTGATGTCGTGTACTGGCTCCGCCTTTTTCCCGAGGGTGGGGGAGAACCGTATATAAGT
GCAGTAGTCGCCGTGAACGTTCTTTTTCGCAACGGGTTTGCCGCCAGAACACAGGTAAGTGCCGTGTGTG
GTTCCCGCGGGCCTGGCCTCTTTACGGGTTATGGCCCTTGCGTGCCTTGAATTACTTCCACCTGGCTGCA
GTACGTGATTCTTGATCCCGAGCTTCGGGTTGGAAGTGGGTGGGAGAGTTCGAGGCCTTGCGCTTAAGGA
GCCCCTTCGCCTCGTGCTTGAGTTGAGGCCTGGCCTGGGCGCTGGGGCCGCCGCGTGCGAATCTGGTGGC
ACCTTCGCGCCTGTCTCGCTGCTTTCGATAAGTCTCTAGCCATTTAAAATTTTTGATGACCTGCTGCGAC
GCTTTTTTTCTGGCAAGATAGTCTTGTAAATGCGGGCCAAGATCTGCACACTGGTATTTCGGTTTTTGGG
GCCGCGGGCGGCGACGGGGCCCGTGCGTCCCAGCGCACATGTTCGGCGAGGCGGGGCCTGCGAGCGCGGC
CACCGAGAATCGGACGGGGGTAGTCTCAAGCTGGCCGGCCTGCTCTGGTGCCTGGCCTCGCGCCGCCGTG
TATCGCCCCGCCCTGGGCGGCAAGGCTGGCCCGGTCGGCACCAGTTGCGTGAGCGGAAAGATGGCCGCTT
CCCGGCCCTGCTGCAGGGAGCTCAAAATGGAGGACGCGGCGCTCGGGAGAGCGGGCGGGTGAGTCACCCA
CACAAAGGAAAAGGGCCTTTCCGTCCTCAGCCGTCGCTTCATGTGACTCCACGGAGTACCGGGCGCCGTC
CAGGCACCTCGATTAGTTCTCGAGCTTTTGGAGTACGTCGTCTTTAGGTTGGGGGGAGGGGTTTTATGCG
ATGGAGTTTCCCCACACTGAGTGGGTGGAGACTGAAGTTAGGCCAGCTTGGCACTTGATGTAATTCTCCT
TGGAATTTGCCCTTTTTGAGTTTGGATCTTGGTTCATTCTCAAGCCTCAGACAGTGGTTCAAAGTTTTTT
TCTTCCATTTCAGGTGTCGTGAGCGGCCGCTGAACTGAATTCATCGACGTTAACTATTCTAGAGTACCCA
TGGCGGCGCTGAGCGGTGGCGGTGGTGGCGGCGCGGAGCCGGGCCAGGCTCTGTTCAACGGGGACATGGA
GCCCGAGGCCGGCGCCGGCGCCGGCGCCGCGGCCTCTTCGGCTGCGGACCCTGCCATTCCGGAGGAGGTG
TGGAATATCAAACAAATGATTAAGTTGACACAGGAACATATAGAGGCCCTATTGGACAAATTTGGTGGGG
AGCATAATCCACCATCAATATATCTGGAGGCCTATGAAGAATACACCAGCAAGCTAGATGCACTCCAACA
AAGAGAACAACAGTTATTGGAATCTCTGGGGAACGGAACTGATTTTTCTGTTTCTAGCTCTGCATCAATG
GATACCGTTACATCTTCTTCCTCTTCTAGCCTTTCAGTGCTACCTTCATCTCTTTCAGTTTTTCAAAATC
CCACAGATGTGGCACGGAGCAACCCCAAGTCACCACAAAAACCTATCGTTAGAGTCTTCCTGCCCAACAA
ACAGAGGACAGTGGTACCTGCAAGGTGTGGAGTTACAGTCCGAGACAGTCTAAAGAAAGCACTGATGATG
AGAGGTCTAATCCCAGAGTGCTGTGCTGTTTACAGAATTCAGGATGGAGAGAAGAAACCAATTGGTTGGG
ACACTGATATTTCCTGGCTTACTGGAGAAGAATTGCATGTGGAAGTGTTGGAGAATGTTCCACTTACAAC
ACACAACTTTGTACGAAAAACGTTTTTCACCTTAGCATTTTGTGACTTTTGTCGAAAGCTGCTTTTCCAG
GGTTTCCGCTGTCAAACATGTGGTTATAAATTTCACCAGCGTTGTAGTACAGAAGTTCCACTGATGTGTG
TTAATTATGACCAACTTGATTTGCTGTTTGTCTCCAAGTTCTTTGAACACCACCCAATACCACAGGAAGA
GGCGTCCTTAGCAGAGACTGCCCTAACATCTGGATCATCCCCTTCCGCACCCGCCTCGGACTCTATTGGG
CCCCAAATTCTCACCAGTCCGTCTCCTTCAAAATCCATTCCAATTCCACAGCCCTTCCGACCAGCAGATG
AAGATCATCGAAATCAATTTGGGCAACGAGACCGATCCTCATCAGCTCCCAATGTGCATATAAACACAAT
AGAACCTGTCAATATTGATGACTTGATTAGAGACCAAGGATTTCGTGGTGATGGAGGATCAACCACAGGT
TTGTCTGCTACCCCCCCTGCCTCATTACCTGGCTCACTAACTAACGTGAAAGCCTTACAGAAATCTCCAG
GACCTCAGCGAGAAAGGAAGTCATCTTCATCCTCAGAAGACAGGAATCGAATGAAAACACTTGGTAGACG
GGACTCGAGTGATGATTGGGAGATTCCTGATGGGCAGATTACAGTGGGACAAAGAATTGGATCTGGATCA
TTTGGAACAGTCTACAAGGGAAAGTGGCATGGTGATGTGGCAGTGAAAATGTTGAATGTGACAGCACCTA
CACCTCAGCAGTTACAAGCCTTCAAAAATGAAGTAGGAGTACTCAGGAAAACACGACATGTGAATATCCT
ACTCTTCATGGGCTATTCCACAAAGCCACAACTGGCTATTGTTACCCAGTGGTGTGAGGGCTCCAGCTTG
TATCACCATCTCCATATCATTGAGACCAAATTTGAGATGATCAAACTTATAGATATTGCACGACAGACTG
CACAGGGCATGGATTACTTACACGCCAAGTCAATCATCCACAGAGACCTCAAGAGTAATAATATATTTCT
TCATGAAGACCTCACAGTAAAAATAGGTGATTTTGGTCTAGCTACAGAGAAATCTCGATGGAGTGGGTCC
CATCAGTTTGAACAGTTGTCTGGATCCATTTTGTGGATGGCACCAGAAGTCATCAGAATGCAAGATAAAA
ATCCATACAGCTTTCAGTCAGATGTATATGCATTTGGGATTGTTCTGTATGAATTGATGACTGGACAGTT
ACCTTATTCAAACATCAACAACAGGGACCAGATAATTTTTATGGTGGGACGAGGATACCTGTCTCCAGAT
CTCAGTAAGGTACGGAGTAACTGTCCAAAAGCCATGAAGAGATTAATGGCAGAGTGCCTCAAAAAGAAAA
GAGATGAGAGACCACTCTTTCCCCAAATTCTCGCCTCTATTGAGCTGCTGGCCCGCTCATTGCCAAAAAT
TCACCGCAGTGCATCAGAACCCTCCTTGAATCGGGCTGGTTTCCAAACAGAGGATTTTAGTCTATATGCT
TGTGCTTCTCCAAAAACACCCATCCAGGCAGGGGGATATGGTGCGTTTCCTGTCCACTGAGGGCTAGGAT
CCGCCCCTCTCCCTCCCCCCCCCCTAACGTTACTGGCCGAAGCCGCTTGGAATAAGGCCGGTGTGCGTTT
GTCTATATGTTATTTTCCACCATATTGCCGTCTTTTGGCAATGTGAGGGCCCGGAAACCTGGCCCTGTCT
TCTTGACGAGCATTCCTAGGGGTCTTTCCCCTCTCGCCAAAGGAATGCAAGGTCTGTTGAATGTCGTGAA
GGAAGCAGTTCCTCTGGAAGCTTCTTGAAGACAAACAACGTCTGTAGCGACCCTTTGCAGGCAGCGGAAC
CCCCCACCTGGCGACAGGTGCCTCTGCGGCCAAAAGCCACGTGTATAAGATACACCTGCAAAGGCGGCAC
AACCCCAGTGCCACGTTGTGAGTTGGATAGTTGTGGAAAGAGTCAAATGGCTCTCCTCAAGCGTATTCAA
CAAGGGGCTGAAGGATGCCCAGAAGGTACCCCATTGTATGGGATCTGATCTGGGGCCTCGGTACACATGC
TTTACATGTGTTTAGTCGAGGTTAAAAAAACGTCTAGGCCCCCCGAACCACGGGGACGTGGTTTTCCTTT
GAAAAACACGATGATAATATGGATGCCAGAGCCAGCGAAGTCTGCTCCCGCCCCGAAAAAGGGCTCCAAG
AAGGCGGTGACTAAGGCGCAGAAGAAAGGCGGCAAGAAGCGCAAGCGCAGCCGCAAGGAGAGCTATTCCA
TCTATGTGTACAAGGTTCTGAAGCAGGTCCACCCTGACACCGGCATTTCGTCCAAGGCCATGGGCATCAT
GAATTCGTTTGTGAACGACATTTTCGAGCGCATCGCAGGTGAGGCTTCCCGCCTGGCGCATTACAACAAG
CGCTCGACCATCACCTCCAGGGAGATCCAGACGGCCGTGCGTCTGCTGCTGCCTGGGGAGTTGGCCAAGC
ACGCCGTGTCCGAGGGTACTAAGGCCATCACCAAGTACACCAGCGCTAAGGATCCACCGGTCGCCACCAT
GGTGAGCAAGGGCGAGGAGAATAACATGGCCATCATCAAGGAGTTCATGCGCTTCAAGGTGCGCATGGAG
GGCTCCGTGAACGGCCACGAGTTCGAGATCGAGGGCGAGGGCGAGGGCCGCCCCTACGAGGGCTTTCAGA
CCGCTAAGCTGAAGGTGACCAAGGGTGGCCCCCTGCCCTTCGCCTGGGACATCCTGTCCCCTCATTTCAC
CTACGGCTCCAAGGCCTACGTGAAGCACCCCGCCGACATCCCCGACTACTTCAAGCTGTCCTTCCCCGAG
GGCTTCAAGTGGGAGCGCGTGATGAACTACGGGGACGGCGGCGTGGTGACCGTGACCCAGGACTCCTCCC
TGCAGGACGGCGAGTTCATCTACAAGGTGAAGCTGCGCGGCACCAACTTCCCCTCCGACGGCCCCGTGAT
GCAGAAGAAGACCATGGGCTGGGAGGCCTCCTCCGAGCGGATGTACCCCGAGGACGGTGCCCTGAAGGGC
AAGATCAAGATGAGGCTGAAGCTGAAGGACGGCGGCCACTACACCTCCGAGGTCAAGACCACCTACAAGG
CCAAGAAGCCCGTGCAGCTGCCCGGCGCCTACATCGTCGACATCAAGTTGGACATCACCTCCCACAACGA
GGACTACACCATCGTGGAACAGTACGAACGCGCCGAGGGCCGCCACTCCACCGGCGGCATGGACGAGCTG
TACAAGTAAGCGGCCGCGACTCTAGACGATACCGTCGACCTCGATCGAGACCTAGAAAAACATGGAGCAA
TCACAAGTAGCAATACAGCAGCTACCAATGCTGATTGTGCCTGGCTAGAAGCACAAGAGGAGGAGGAGGT
GGGTTTTCCAGTCACACCTCAGGTACCTTTAAGACCAATGACTTACAAGGCAGCTGTAGATCTTAGCCAC
TTTTTAAAAGAAAAGGGGGGACTGGAAGGGCTAATTCACTCCCAACGAAGACAAGATATCCTTGATCTGT
GGATCTACCACACACAAGGCTACTTCCCTGATTGGCAGAACTACACACCAGGGCCAGGGATCAGATATCC
ACTGACCTTTGGATGGTGCTACAAGCTAGTACCAGTTGAGCAAGAGAAGGTAGAAGAAGCCAATGAAGGA
GAGAACACCCGCTTGTTACACCCTGTGAGCCTGCATGGGATGGATGACCCGGAGAGAGAAGTATTAGAGT
GGAGGTTTGACAGCCGCCTAGCATTTCATCACATGGCCCGAGAGCTGCATCCGGACTGTACTGGGTCTCT
CTGGTTAGACCAGATCTGAGCCTGGGAGCTCTCTGGCTAACTAGGGAACCCACTGCTTAAGCCTCAATAA
AGCTTGCCTTGAGTGCTTCAAGTAGTGTGTGCCCGTCTGTTGTGTGACTCTGGTAACTAGAGATCCCTCA
GACCCTTTTAGTCAGTGTGGAAAATCTCTAGCAGCATGTGAGCAAAAGGCCAGCAAAAGGCCAGGAACCG
TAAAAAGGCCGCGTTGCTGGCGTTTTTCCATAGGCTCCGCCCCCCTGACGAGCATCACAAAAATCGACGC
TCAAGTCAGAGGTGGCGAAACCCGACAGGACTATAAAGATACCAGGCGTTTCCCCCTGGAAGCTCCCTCG
TGCGCTCTCCTGTTCCGACCCTGCCGCTTACCGGATACCTGTCCGCCTTTCTCCCTTCGGGAAGCGTGGC
GCTTTCTCATAGCTCACGCTGTAGGTATCTCAGTTCGGTGTAGGTCGTTCGCTCCAAGCTGGGCTGTGTG
CACGAACCCCCCGTTCAGCCCGACCGCTGCGCCTTATCCGGTAACTATCGTCTTGAGTCCAACCCGGTAA
GACACGACTTATCGCCACTGGCAGCAGCCACTGGTAACAGGATTAGCAGAGCGAGGTATGTAGGCGGTGC
TACAGAGTTCTTGAAGTGGTGGCCTAACTACGGCTACACTAGAAGAACAGTATTTGGTATCTGCGCTCTG
CTGAAGCCAGTTACCTTCGGAAAAAGAGTTGGTAGCTCTTGATCCGGCAAACAAACCACCGCTGGTAGCG
GTGGTTTTTTTGTTTGCAAGCAGCAGATTACGCGCAGAAAAAAAGGATCTCAAGAAGATCCTTTGATCTT
TTCTACGGGGTCTGACGCTCAGTGGAACGAAAACTCACGTTAAGGGATTTTGGTCATGAGATTATCAAAA
AGGATCTTCACCTAGATCCTTTTAAATTAAAAATGAAGTTTTAAATCAATCTAAAGTATATATGAGTAAA
CTTGGTCTGACAGTTACCAATGCTTAATCAGTGAGGCACCTATCTCAGCGATCTGTCTATTTCGTTCATC
CATAGTTGCCTGACTCCCCGTCGTGTAGATAACTACGATACGGGAGGGCTTACCATCTGGCCCCAGTGCT
GCAATGATACCGCGAGACCCACGCTCACCGGCTCCAGATTTATCAGCAATAAACCAGCCAGCCGGAAGGG
CCGAGCGCAGAAGTGGTCCTGCAACTTTATCCGCCTCCATCCAGTCTATTAATTGTTGCCGGGAAGCTAG
AGTAAGTAGTTCGCCAGTTAATAGTTTGCGCAACGTTGTTGCCATTGCTACAGGCATCGTGGTGTCACGC
TCGTCGTTTGGTATGGCTTCATTCAGCTCCGGTTCCCAACGATCAAGGCGAGTTACATGATCCCCCATGT
TGTGCAAAAAAGCGGTTAGCTCCTTCGGTCCTCCGATCGTTGTCAGAAGTAAGTTGGCCGCAGTGTTATC
ACTCATGGTTATGGCAGCACTGCATAATTCTCTTACTGTCATGCCATCCGTAAGATGCTTTTCTGTGACT
GGTGAGTACTCAACCAAGTCATTCTGAGAATAGTGTATGCGGCGACCGAGTTGCTCTTGCCCGGCGTCAA
TACGGGATAATACCGCGCCACATAGCAGAACTTTAAAAGTGCTCATCATTGGAAAACGTTCTTCGGGGCG
AAAACTCTCAAGGATCTTACCGCTGTTGAGATCCAGTTCGATGTAACCCACTCGTGCACCCAACTGATCT
TCAGCATCTTTTACTTTCACCAGCGTTTCTGGGTGAGCAAAAACAGGAAGGCAAAATGCCGCAAAAAAGG
GAATAAGGGCGACACGGAAATGTTGAATACTCATACTCTTCCTTTTTCAATATTATTGAAGCATTTATCA
GGGTTATTGTCTCATGAGCGGATACATATTTGAATGTATTTAGAAAAATAAACAAATAGGGGTTCCGCGC
ACATTTCCCCGAAAAGTGCCACCTGAC
